Addgene plasmid #236670: pAAVLINK-EF1alpha-5' KDM5C
Purpose: 5' AAVLINK plasmid for KDM5C expression
Depositing lab: Zhonghua Lu. Depositing organization: Shenzhen Institute of Advanced Technology (SIAT), Chinese Academy of Sciences. Publication: AAVLINK: A potent DNA-recombination method for large cargo delivery in gene therapy. Lin J, Lin Y, Liu N, Cao W, Zhang J, Wen S, Zhang Y, Liao W, Hong Z, Lin Y, Liu Q, Liu H, Li Q, Chen B, Li M, Luo Z, Yang L, Yang Y, Zheng SH, Wang Y, Chu H, Hu Y, Qin Y, Luo BX, Tian S, Chen Y, Yan T, Yang L, Wang H, Liu T, Jiang Y, Lu Z. Cell. 2026 Feb 5;189(3):969-986.e17. doi: 10.1016/j.cell.2025.12.039. Epub 2026 Jan 27. PubMed 41605211.
Backbone
  Vector backbone: pAAV-hSyn-EGFP
  Backbone manufacturer: Addgene
  Vector type: AAV
Growth in bacteria
  Bacterial resistance: Ampicillin, 100 μg/mL
  Growth temperature: 37°C
  Growth strain: NEB Stable
  Copy number: High Copy
Gene/Insert
  Gene/Insert name: KDM5C
  Species: H. sapiens (human)
  Entrez Gene: KDM5C (a.k.a. DXS1272E, JARID1C, MRX13, MRXJ, MRXSCJ, MRXSJ, SMCX, XE169)
  Promoter: EF1alpha
  Tag / fusion protein: HA (N terminal on insert)
  Cloning method: Restriction Enzyme; 5′ cloning site unknown (unknown if destroyed)
Terms and licenses: Academic/Nonprofit Terms; Industry Terms: Not Available to Industry
Depositor comments: See publication for corresponding AAV Link vectors.
How to cite: pAAVLINK-EF1alpha-5' KDM5C was a gift from Zhonghua Lu (Addgene plasmid # 236670 ; http://n2t.net/addgene:236670 ; RRID:Addgene_236670)
