[The description below was written by a language model from this plasmid's Addgene catalogue record and pLannotate feature annotations shown in this document.]
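Description:
pAAVLINK-EF1alpha-5' KDM5C is an AAV transfer plasmid, built on the pAAV-hSyn-EGFP backbone, that carries the upstream half of a split expression cassette for human KDM5C (also known as JARID1C/SMCX), an X-linked gene with several X-linked intellectual-disability aliases in its record. It belongs to the AAVLINK system, a DNA-recombination approach for delivering cargoes too large for a single AAV genome. The matching downstream vector is not described in this record and is referred to the associated publication. In bacteria, the 6.4 kb plasmid replicates from a high-copy ColE1/pUC-type origin and is selected with ampicillin through the β-lactamase gene. An f1 phage origin and small pBR322 remnants (bom and rop fragments) are also present in the backbone.

Between the AAV2 inverted terminal repeats, which allow the cassette to be packaged into AAV particles (one is annotated as intact, the other only as short fragments), expression is driven by the EF-1α core promoter followed by a truncated HTLV-1 5' LTR segment, a combination commonly used as a compact composite promoter. This drives a partial KDM5C coding sequence, which the catalogue states is HA-tagged at its N terminus, although the tag itself was not annotated. The coding fragment ends in a portion of a chimeric β-globin/immunoglobulin intron, followed by a lox2272 site. This arrangement suggests that Cre-mediated recombination at the lox site joins this genome to its 3' partner in co-transduced cells. The intron sequence would then presumably allow the recombination junction to be spliced out to give a full-length KDM5C transcript, though the record does not spell out this mechanism. No polyadenylation signal is annotated, which fits a 5'-half vector.
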