Features (pLannotate 1.2.2; 15 found; start..end, strand, type, name):
    537..805     -  LTR            5' LTR (truncated): truncated 5' long terminal repeat (LTR) from human T-cell leukemia virus (HTLV) type 1
    818..1029    -  promoter       EF-1α core promoter: core promoter for human elongation factor EF-1α
   1109..1136    -  repeat_region  AAV2 ITR (fragment): inverted terminal repeat of adeno-associated virus serotype 2 inverted
   1165..1192    -  repeat_region  AAV2 ITR (fragment): inverted terminal repeat of adeno-associated virus serotype 2 inverted
   1265..1853    -  rep_origin     ori: high-copy-number ColE1/pMB1/pBR322/pUC origin of replication
   2024..2884    -  CDS            AmpR: β-lactamase; bla; confers resistance to ampicillin, carbenicillin, and related antibiotics
   2885..2989    -  promoter       AmpR promoter: bla
   3084..3119    +  CDS            rop (fragment): Rop protein, which maintains plasmids at low copy number; rop
   3221..3270    +  misc_feature   bom (fragment): basis of mobility region from pBR322
   3271..3726    -  rep_origin     f1 ori (sequence partly withheld): f1 bacteriophage origin of replication; arrow indicates direction of (+) strand synthesis
   3745..3796    +  misc_feature   bom (fragment): basis of mobility region from pBR322
   3801..3941    -  repeat_region  AAV2 ITR: inverted terminal repeat of adeno-associated virus serotype 2 inverted
   3986..4014    -  protein_bind   lox2272 (fragment): Cre-mediated recombination occurs in the 8-bp core sequence (GGATACTT). lox2272 sites are compatible with each other, but incompatible with loxP or loxN sites (Lee and Saito, 1988). Cre recombinase
   4023..4063    -  intron         chimeric intron (fragment): chimera between introns from human β-globin and immunoglobulin heavy chain genes
   4063..467     -  CDS            KDM5C (fragment) (across the origin): KDM5C_HUMAN - Also known as DXS1272E, JARID1C From Homo sapiens (Human).
>Addgene plasmid #236670 | pAAVLINK-EF1alpha-5' KDM5C | addgene full sequence | sequence record 476891 | Addgene NGS Result
TAGTGGGAGCGTAGCAAGGAGCCAATATTTTTGCCTGGTGGATAGTTGAGGCGCTGGGCTACCCGAGCCC
ACCGACGGTCCTTGCAGATAGCTTCATAACCACCTTCCTCCACCACAATTTTGCTGAGACTGTAGAGGTC
CAAGATCCGCCGTTCTACATTGGGAATCTTTAAGGAGGAGCCCTGGATTTCCCAGAATTTGGCAATCTGG
TCCAAGTAGTTCAGTTTCACTCTCGTCTGGGCCTCTAGCTCATTCAGCCTCTGGATTCGGGGGGTAAACC
TGAAGTTGTCCACTTCCACAGCAAAGGGTGGCTGCCAGTCCGCGGGTGGGCGGATCTTGCAAATGCCCGA
TTTCTCTGCGATGGGCCTGATTTTCGCGATGTAGCCAAGAGGGTCTCGGAACTCGGCCCAGCTAGGCTCG
AACACCGGGCACTCCGGTGGCGGTAGGAAATCGTCGGACCCCGGCTCAGATCCAGCATAGTCAGGTACGT
CATAAGGGTACATGGTGGCCGTACGGTAGGCGCCGGTCACAGCTTGGATCTGTAACGGCGCAGAACAGAA
AACGAAACAAAGACGTAGAGTTGAGCAAGCAGGGTCAGGCAAAGCGTGGAGAGCCGGCTGAGTCTAGGTA
GGCTCCAAGGGAGCGCCGGACAAAGGCCCGGTCTCGACCTGAGCTTTAAACTTACCTAGACGGCGGACGC
AGTTCAGGAGGCACCACAGGCGGGAGGCGGCAGAACGCGACTCAACCGGCGTGGATGGCGGCCTCAGGTA
GGGCGGCGGGCGCGTGAAGGAGAGATGCGAGCCCCTCGAAGCTTCAGCTGTGTTCTGGCGGCAAACCCGT
TGCGAAAAAGAACGTTCACGGCGACTACTGCACTTATATACGGTTCTCCCCCACCCTCGGGAAAAAGGCG
GAGCCAGTACACGACATCACTTTCCCAGTTTACCCCGCGCCACCTTCTCTAGGCACCCGTTCAATTGCCG
ACCCCTCCCCCCAACTTCTCGGGGACTGTGGGCGATGTGCGCTCTGCCCACTGACGGGCACCGGAGCGAT
CGCAGATCCACGCGTGCGGCCGCAGGAACCCCTAGTGATGGAGTTGGCCACTCCCTCTCTGCGCGCTCGC
TCGCTCACTGAGGCCGGGCGACCAAAGGTCGCCCGACGCCCGGGCGGCCTCAGTGAGCGAGCGAGCGCGC
AGCTGCCTGCAGGACATGTGAGCAAAAGGCCAGCAAAAGGCCAGGAACCGTAAAAAGGCCGCGTTGCTGG
CGTTTTTCCATAGGCTCCGCCCCCCTGACGAGCATCACAAAAATCGACGCTCAAGTCAGAGGTGGCGAAA
CCCGACAGGACTATAAAGATACCAGGCGTTTCCCCCTGGAAGCTCCCTCGTGCGCTCTCCTGTTCCGACC
CTGCCGCTTACCGGATACCTGTCCGCCTTTCTCCCTTCGGGAAGCGTGGCGCTTTCTCATAGCTCACGCT
GTAGGTATCTCAGTTCGGTGTAGGTCGTTCGCTCCAAGCTGGGCTGTGTGCACGAACCCCCCGTTCAGCC
CGACCGCTGCGCCTTATCCGGTAACTATCGTCTTGAGTCCAACCCGGTAAGACACGACTTATCGCCACTG
GCAGCAGCCACTGGTAACAGGATTAGCAGAGCGAGGTATGTAGGCGGTGCTACAGAGTTCTTGAAGTGGT
GGCCTAACTACGGCTACACTAGAAGAACAGTATTTGGTATCTGCGCTCTGCTGAAGCCAGTTACCTTCGG
AAAAAGAGTTGGTAGCTCTTGATCCGGCAAACAAACCACCGCTGGTAGCGGTGGTTTTTTTGTTTGCAAG
CAGCAGATTACGCGCAGAAAAAAAGGATCTCAAGAAGATCCTTTGATCTTTTCTACGGGGTCTGACGCTC
AGTGGAACGAAAACTCACGTTAAGGGATTTTGGTCATGAGATTATCAAAAAGGATCTTCACCTAGATCCT
TTTAAATTAAAAATGAAGTTTTAAATCAATCTAAAGTATATATGAGTAAACTTGGTCTGACAGTTACCAA
TGCTTAATCAGTGAGGCACCTATCTCAGCGATCTGTCTATTTCGTTCATCCATAGTTGCCTGACTCCCCG
TCGTGTAGATAACTACGATACGGGAGGGCTTACCATCTGGCCCCAGTGCTGCAATGATACCGCGAGACCC
ACGCTCACCGGCTCCAGATTTATCAGCAATAAACCAGCCAGCCGGAAGGGCCGAGCGCAGAAGTGGTCCT
GCAACTTTATCCGCCTCCATCCAGTCTATTAATTGTTGCCGGGAAGCTAGAGTAAGTAGTTCGCCAGTTA
ATAGTTTGCGCAACGTTGTTGCCATTGCTACAGGCATCGTGGTGTCACGCTCGTCGTTTGGTATGGCTTC
ATTCAGCTCCGGTTCCCAACGATCAAGGCGAGTTACATGATCCCCCATGTTGTGCAAAAAAGCGGTTAGC
TCCTTCGGTCCTCCGATCGTTGTCAGAAGTAAGTTGGCCGCAGTGTTATCACTCATGGTTATGGCAGCAC
TGCATAATTCTCTTACTGTCATGCCATCCGTAAGATGCTTTTCTGTGACTGGTGAGTACTCAACCAAGTC
ATTCTGAGAATAGTGTATGCGGCGACCGAGTTGCTCTTGCCCGGCGTCAATACGGGATAATACCGCGCCA
CATAGCAGAACTTTAAAAGTGCTCATCATTGGAAAACGTTCTTCGGGGCGAAAACTCTCAAGGATCTTAC
CGCTGTTGAGATCCAGTTCGATGTAACCCACTCGTGCACCCAACTGATCTTCAGCATCTTTTACTTTCAC
CAGCGTTTCTGGGTGAGCAAAAACAGGAAGGCAAAATGCCGCAAAAAAGGGAATAAGGGCGACACGGAAA
TGTTGAATACTCATACTCTTCCTTTTTCAATATTATTGAAGCATTTATCAGGGTTATTGTCTCATGAGCG
GATACATATTTGAATGTATTTAGAAAAATAAACAAATAGGGGTTCCGCGCACATTTCCCCGAAAAGTGCC
ACCTGACGTCTAAGAAACCATTATTATCATGACATTAACCTATAAAAATAGGCGTATCACGAGGCCCTTT
CGTCTCGCGCGTTTCGGTGATGACGGTGAAAACCTCTGACACATGCAGCTCCCGGAGACGGTCACAGCTT
GTCTGTAAGCGGATGCCGGGAGCAGACAAGCCCGTCAGGGCGCGTCAGCGGGTGTTGGCGGGTGTCGGGG
CTGGCTTAACTATGCGGCATCAGAGCAGATTGTACTGAGAGTGCACCATAAAATTGTAAACGTTAATATT
TTGTTAAAATTCGCGTTAAATTTTTGTTAAATCAGCTCATTTTTTAACCAATAGACCGAAATCGGCAAAA
TCCCTTATAAATCAAAAGAATAGCCCGAGATAGAGT
[37 nt withheld, positions 3397-3433]
AAAGAACGTGGACTCCAACGTCAAAGG
[141 nt withheld, positions 3461-3601]
G
[46 nt withheld, positions 3603-3648]
A
[95 nt withheld, positions 3650-3744]
TATGCGGTGTGAAATACCGCACAGATGCGTAAGGAGAAAATACCGCATCAGGCGCCCCTGCAGGCAGCTG
CGCGCTCGCTCGCTCACTGAGGCCGCCCGGGCAAAGCCCGGGCGTCGGGCGACCTTTGGTCGCCCGGCCT
CAGTGAGCGAGCGAGCGCGCAGAGAGGGAGTGGCCAACTCCATCACTAGGGGTTCCTGCGGCCGCTCGGT
CCGCACGTGCCACACCGGTCTCCATAACTTAATAACTTCGTATAAAGTATCCTATACGAATAATAGCTTA
TTGGTCTCCTTAAACCTGTCTTGTAACCTTGATACTTACCTTCGGGCTGAGGGGGCCAGTGTGCGTTTCA
CCTCATCCAGCCATCGCGCCTGTTCCACCTGCCGCTGGAGCTGCTGGGCCTCAGGCACCTCCACCCCCAG
CTGCCGCCCCCTCTCCAACAGGGACTGCAGTAGCCCTGGACTGGAGGGCAGTGAGGCCAGGGCCTCACGA
GCCTCAGCCTGGTAGGCCTCCACCTGTTCCAGAACACCCTTGACATCCCCAATCTGGTGCATGGCGCAAG
GCAGGTTGTTCATCTGGTCCAGAAAGGCCCGGAGCTCAGTCAGGGTCATCTGTAGACCAGCCACCCTGTG
GGGGCCAGCTTCCTGGCCGCTGACCAGTCCCAGAGCTCGGGACACGCAAGCCTCTGCCTCACTCAGGCAG
TTCTTTAGTTGCTGCAGCAGCTCACTATTAGGAAACCTCCGCTCACGGGCTTCAGACTCTAGTGCCCTCA
GTTCTTCAAGGCTGCGCTTCCGCCCATCCTCCACCTCCAGGGCCACTCGCACTTTGTTGGCCCAGGTGTC
AAAGGACTCAGCCCGAACCTTCAGCTTATGCAGCATGGCAGGAAGCTCATCCAAGGTATACCGATACCGC
AGGTACTGCCGGCTACTGGAGCACTTGCAGAGATCATTGATGTGGGAAAGGCAGACAAGGCCGTCTGGGC
AGTCGTAGCAGGCCAGGGCTGACAGGAAACACGTAGTCTTGCACTTGATACACTGGCGCTCATCATCTGG
GAGCAGCTCGAAAGCCTCTCGCTCAGCCTCTGTGATACCCTTCTCCAGCAGGGCCTTTCGTAGACGCCGC
TCTTCTTGCACCATGATGAACATCTCCTTATGCACAGCTGCCGCCAGGTTCAGGTCTAGCTTCTCTGGGC
AGGCAGCCATCTTGCAGATAAGCTCCTCATGGGAGAAGACGCAGTATCTCCGGAGCCGGCGGTAGTGCTC
AATGCACTGGCGCCCAGCAGGCAACCAGTCAGCAGTGCAAAAGTTGACAGCCTCGGCAAAGTTGTAGCCT
TGGTTGAAGCCGCTGTGGTAAGCACGGGGGAAGGTGATGACAAACTCTCCTGCACACTGGTTTGTGCGGA
CAACTGGCACACCATGGGACATGAGGGTGTTGGGATTCATGAGGGTGACAAGTTGGTGCAGGAGGTCAGG
CTGGCTATCAAATAGTTCAGGTGTCAGCTTCTTCATCACTTCTTCCAAATGTTCTGCTGCAAGTGAGGGC
ACCCCATACCAGGTCTTCGGCTCACCCCAGTGGAGGTAGTTAATGGAGTAACTCCAGTGATCCTCAATAT
GCCAGCAAAAGGCTGAGAAGACCATGCCCACGTAGAGCCAGGGCACCTTCATGCCAGAGATATCTGCATT
GATGTGGCACAGTACAGACTGTTCCAACACCGGCATCACATTTAGGTTCCAACCACTGGTAGCATACTCC
TCCTCTTCGGGGGTTAGGTGCCGTTTACTGTCACTGACAGGGAAACCGCTGCCAAATTCTTTGGAATGGA
TGTCAGCTCCATACTCAACAGTCACATCTTCCTCAATGCTATTTACCAGCCTCCAGAACTCCTTCTCCAC
AAGTTCTGTGGGCACCATATGCACGGGCATGTTGAAGTAGTCAGCTTTAAAGGAGTCGGCCATCTCGCCA
AAGCTCTGCAGAGTGTATTCCCGGGTAGCCTGCTCAAAGCCAAAGGCTTCTGGGGGCCGCTTACACTCCG
CCATGACACACTTTGGGCACCGCCAGACACCCTTGGGGATCTCAGGCAGAGGAGGCAGCAGGCAGAAGAT
GTGGTAGTTGTCATCACAGCCATCACACAGCAGGAGCTTGTCATCCTCATCCCCTCGAGAACACATCCGG
CAGACATATGACTCAATAAACTGGGCATTGCTGTGGTTCCTCCGTAGCCTCATGGTCATCTTGGTGCAGG
GTTCTGGGCTGTGACTCAGCTCCTCCTTGCTCTCCAGGAAGGTCTTAGGCGATGTTGACTCCACCTTCAC
ATCCCCACCTAACTCCTCCTTCACCACTACTGTGGGGGGACACTCAGGCCCCTCCTTATCTTTCTTCCGC
AGAGTCTTGTCTTTGGCCATGAGGCCCAGGCCCATCATCTTGGGGCCTGCCCCATAGATCTGTAGCTTTT
TCAGCTCTGGATTCTTCTCAATGTCTTCCTCTGTGGGTTCCGGATCAGGCTGCAGTCTCTTGGCCCGCCG
GCCATAGCTGTTGAACTTGGAAGGCTGCACAGACTGTCGTAGGGGGATGCTGTGGGGTTTGTATTCCTTG
TCCTTCTCCTCATTATCAAATGGACGTGTGTTACACTGCACAAGGTTGGCTCCAGACTGGTACATTTCAT
AGGGATAAACAATGCGTTCG
